>Addgene plasmid #182857 | myr-palm-mApple | addgene full sequence | sequence record 370103 | Addgene NGS Result
CCGTATTACCGCCATGCATTAGTTATTAATAGTAATCAATTACGGGGTCATTAGTTCATAGCCCATATAT
GGAGTTCCGCGTTACATAACTTACGGTAAATGGCCCGCCTGGCTGACCGCCCAACGACCCCCGCCCATTG
ACGTCAATAATGACGTATGTTCCCATAGTAACGCCAATAGGGACTTTCCATTGACGTCAATGGGTGGAGT
ATTTACGGTAAACTGCCCACTTGGCAGTACATCAAGTGTATCATATGCCAAGTACGCCCCCTATTGACGT
CAATGACGGTAAATGGCCCGCCTGGCATTATGCCCAGTACATGACCTTATGGGACTTTCCTACTTGGCAG
TACATCTACGTATTAGTCATCGCTATTACCATGGTGATGCGGTTTTGGCAGTACATCAATGGGCGTGGAT
AGCGGTTTGACTCACGGGGATTTCCAAGTCTCCACCCCATTGACGTCAATGGGAGTTTGTTTTGGCACCA
AAATCAACGGGACTTTCCAAAATGTCGTAACAACTCCGCCCCATTGACGCAAATGGGCGGTAGGCGTGTA
CGGTGGGAGGTCTATATAAGCAGAGCTGGTTTAGTGAACCGTCAGATCCGCTAGCGCTACCGGACTCAGA
TCTCGAGCTCAAGCTTCGAATTCTGCAGTCGACGGTACCGCGGACCATGGGATGTATTAAATCAAAAAGG
AAAGACAATCTCAATGACGATGAACCGGTCGCCACCATGGTGAGCAAGGGCGAGGAGAATAACATGGCCA
TCATCAAGGAGTTCATGCGCTTCAAGGTGCACATGGAGGGCTCCGTGAACGGCCACGAGTTCGAGATCGA
GGGCGAGGGCGAGGGCCGCCCCTACGAGGCCTTTCAGACCGCTAAGCTGAAGGTGACCAAGGGTGGCCCC
CTGCCCTTCGCCTGGGACATCCTGTCCCCTCAGTTCATGTACGGCTCCAAGGTCTACATTAAGCACCCAG
CCGACATCCCCGACTACTTCAAGCTGTCCTTCCCCGAGGGCTTCAGGTGGGAGCGCGTGATGAACTTCGA
GGACGGCGGCATTATTCACGTTAACCAGGACTCCTCCCTGCAGGACGGCGTGTTCATCTACAAGGTGAAG
CTGCGCGGCACCAACTTCCCCTCCGACGGCCCCGTAATGCAGAAGAAGACCATGGGCTGGGAGGCCTCCG
AGGAGCGGATGTACCCCGAGGACGGCGCCCTGAAGAGCGAGATCAAGAAGAGGCTGAAGCTGAAGGACGG
CGGCCACTACGCCGCCGAGGTCAAGACCACCTACAAGGCCAAGAAGCCCGTGCAGCTGCCCGGCGCCTAC
ATCGTCGACATCAAGTTGGACATCGTGTCCCACAACGAGGACTACACCATCGTGGAACAGTACGAACGCG
CCGAGGGCCGCCACTCCACCGGCGGCATGGACGAGCTGTACAAGTAAAGCGGCCGCGACTCTAGATCATA
ATCAGCCATACCACATTTGTAGAGGTTTTACTTGCTTTAAAAAACCTCCCACACCTCCCCCTGAACCTGA
AACATAAAATGAATGCAATTGTTGTTGTTAACTTGTTTATTGCAGCTTATAATGGTTACAAATAAAGCAA
TAGCATCACAAATTTCACAAATAAAGCATTTTTTTCACTGCATTCTAGTTGTGGTTTGTCCAAACTCATC
AATGTATCTTAAGGCGTAAATTGTAAGCGTTAATATTTTGTTAAAATTCGCGTTAAATTTTTGTTAAATC
AGCTCATTTTTTAACCAATAGGCCGAAATCGGCAAAATCCCTTATAAATCAAAAGAATAGACCGAGATAG
GGT
[37 nt withheld, positions 1824-1860]
AAAGAACGTGGACTCCAACGTCAAAGG
[49 nt withheld, positions 1888-1936]
T
[91 nt withheld, positions 1938-2028]
G
[124 nt withheld, positions 2030-2153]
CAGGTGGCACTTTTCGGGGAAATGTGCGCGGAACCCCTATTTGTTTATTTTTCTAAATACATTCAAATAT
GTATCCGCTCATGAGACAATAACCCTGATAAATGCTTCAATAATATTGAAAAAGGAAGAGTCCTGAGGCG
GAAAGAACCAGCTGTGGAATGTGTGTCAGTTAGGGTGTGGAAAGTCCCCAGGCTCCCCAGCAGGCAGAAG
TATGCAAAGCATGCATCTCAATTAGTCAGCAACCAGGTGTGGAAAGTCCCCAGGCTCCCCAGCAGGCAGA
AGTATGCAAAGCATGCATCTCAATTAGTCAGCAACCATAGTCCCGCCCCTAACTCCGCCCATCCCGCCCC
TAACTCCGCCCAGTTCCGCCCATTCTCCGCCCCATGGCTGACTAATTTTTTTTATTTATGCAGAGGCCGA
GGCCGCCTCGGCCTCTGAGCTATTCCAGAAGTAGTGAGGAGGCTTTTTTGGAGGCCTAGGCTTTTGCAAA
GATCGATCAAGAGACAGGATGAGGATCGTTTCGCATGATTGAACAAGATGGATTGCACGCAGGTTCTCCG
GCCGCTTGGGTGGAGAGGCTATTCGGCTATGACTGGGCACAACAGACAATCGGCTGCTCTGATGCCGCCG
TGTTCCGGCTGTCAGCGCAGGGGCGCCCGGTTCTTTTTGTCAAGACCGACCTGTCCGGTGCCCTGAATGA
ACTGCAAGACGAGGCAGCGCGGCTATCGTGGCTGGCCACGACGGGCGTTCCTTGCGCAGCTGTGCTCGAC
GTTGTCACTGAAGCGGGAAGGGACTGGCTGCTATTGGGCGAAGTGCCGGGGCAGGATCTCCTGTCATCTC
ACCTTGCTCCTGCCGAGAAAGTATCCATCATGGCTGATGCAATGCGGCGGCTGCATACGCTTGATCCGGC
TACCTGCCCATTCGACCACCAAGCGAAACATCGCATCGAGCGAGCACGTACTCGGATGGAAGCCGGTCTT
GTCGATCAGGATGATCTGGACGAAGAGCATCAGGGGCTCGCGCCAGCCGAACTGTTCGCCAGGCTCAAGG
CGAGCATGCCCGACGGCGAGGATCTCGTCGTGACCCATGGCGATGCCTGCTTGCCGAATATCATGGTGGA
AAATGGCCGCTTTTCTGGATTCATCGACTGTGGCCGGCTGGGTGTGGCGGACCGCTATCAGGACATAGCG
TTGGCTACCCGTGATATTGCTGAAGAGCTTGGCGGCGAATGGGCTGACCGCTTCCTCGTGCTTTACGGTA
TCGCCGCTCCCGATTCGCAGCGCATCGCCTTCTATCGCCTTCTTGACGAGTTCTTCTGAGCGGGACTCTG
GGGTTCGAAATGACCGACCAAGCGACGCCCAACCTGCCATCACGAGATTTCGATTCCACCGCCGCCTTCT
ATGAAAGGTTGGGCTTCGGAATCGTTTTCCGGGACGCCGGCTGGATGATCCTCCAGCGCGGGGATCTCAT
GCTGGAGTTCTTCGCCCACCCTAGGGGGAGGCTAACTGAAACACGGAAGGAGACAATACCGGAAGGAACC
CGCGCTATGACGGCAATAAAAAGACAGAATAAAACGCACGGTGTTGGGTCGTTTGTTCATAAACGCGGGG
TTCGGTCCCAGGGCTGGCACTCTGTCGATACCCCACCGAGACCCCATTGGGGCCAATACGCCCGCGTTTC
TTCCTTTTCCCCACCCCACCCCCCAAGTTCGGGTGAAGGCCCAGGGCTCGCAGCCAACGTCGGGGCGGCA
GGCCCTGCCATAGCCTCAGGTTACTCATATATACTTTAGATTGATTTAAAACTTCATTTTTAATTTAAAA
GGATCTAGGTGAAGATCCTTTTTGATAATCTCATGACCAAAATCCCTTAACGTGAGTTTTCGTTCCACTG
AGCGTCAGACCCCGTAGAAAAGATCAAAGGATCTTCTTGAGATCCTTTTTTTCTGCGCGTAATCTGCTGC
TTGCAAACAAAAAAACCACCGCTACCAGCGGTGGTTTGTTTGCCGGATCAAGAGCTACCAACTCTTTTTC
CGAAGGTAACTGGCTTCAGCAGAGCGCAGATACCAAATACTGTTCTTCTAGTGTAGCCGTAGTTAGGCCA
CCACTTCAAGAACTCTGTAGCACCGCCTACATACCTCGCTCTGCTAATCCTGTTACCAGTGGCTGCTGCC
AGTGGCGATAAGTCGTGTCTTACCGGGTTGGACTCAAGACGATAGTTACCGGATAAGGCGCAGCGGTCGG
GCTGAACGGGGGGTTCGTGCACACAGCCCAGCTTGGAGCGAACGACCTACACCGAACTGAGATACCTACA
GCGTGAGCTATGAGAAAGCGCCACGCTTCCCGAAGGGAGAAAGGCGGACAGGTATCCGGTAAGCGGCAGG
GTCGGAACAGGAGAGCGCACGAGGGAGCTTCCAGGGGGAAACGCCTGGTATCTTTATAGTCCTGTCGGGT
TTCGCCACCTCTGACTTGAGCGTCGATTTTTGTGATGCTCGTCAGGGGGGCGGAGCCTATGGAAAAACGC
CAGCAACGCGGCCTTTTTACGGTTCCTGGCCTTTTGCTGGCCTTTTGCTCACATGTTCTTTCCTGCGTTA
TCCCCTGATTCTGTGGATAA
Features (pLannotate 1.2.2; 14 found; start..end, strand, type, name):
     80..383     +  enhancer       CMV enhancer: human cytomegalovirus immediate early enhancer
    384..587     +  promoter       CMV promoter: human cytomegalovirus (CMV) immediate early promoter
    610..673     +  misc_feature   MCS (fragment): multiple cloning site
    737..1447    +  CDS            mApple: photostable monomeric derivative of DsRed (Shaner et al., 2008) mammalian codon-optimized
   1464..1547    +  CDS            large T antigen (fragment): large T antigen from SV40 (simian virus 40)
   1570..1691    +  polyA_signal   SV40 poly(A) signal: SV40 polyadenylation signal
   1725..2153    -  rep_origin     f1 ori (sequence partly withheld): f1 bacteriophage origin of replication; arrow indicates direction of (+) strand synthesis
   2180..2284    +  promoter       AmpR promoter: bla
   2286..2643    +  promoter       SV40 promoter: SV40 enhancer and early promoter
   2678..3472    +  CDS            NeoR/KanR: aminoglycoside phosphotransferase from Tn5; aph(3')-II (or nptII); confers resistance to neomycin, kanamycin, and G418 (Geneticin®)
   3493..3645    +  CDS            ble (fragment): BLE_KLEPN - Experimental evidence at protein level: Swiss-Prot protein existence level 1. Binding protein with a strong affinity to the bleomycin family of antibiotics. Binds to CL990; an antimitotic-antibiotic compound. From Klebsiella pneumoniae.
   3704..3751    +  polyA_signal   HSV TK poly(A) signal: herpes simplex virus thymidine kinase polyadenylation signal (Cole and Stacy, 1985)
   3842..3858    -  polyA_signal   bGH poly(A) signal (fragment): bovine growth hormone polyadenylation signal
   4080..4668    +  rep_origin     ori: high-copy-number ColE1/pMB1/pBR322/pUC origin of replication
