[The description below was written by a language model from this plasmid's Addgene catalogue record and pLannotate feature annotations shown in this document.]
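Description:
myr-palm-mApple is a mammalian expression plasmid of about 4.8 kb that produces the red fluorescent protein mApple anchored to the plasma membrane by a myristoylation–palmitoylation signal. The catalogue lists pcDNA3.1+ as the backbone, but the sequenced features (kanamycin selection, a bla promoter placed ahead of an SV40 promoter driving NeoR/KanR, an HSV TK polyadenylation signal, and an SV40 poly(A) after the insert) resemble an N1/C1-type fluorescent protein vector more than a typical ampicillin-resistant pcDNA3.1. This discrepancy is worth bearing in mind when planning cloning. The plasmid is propagated in E. coli through a high-copy ColE1/pUC origin. An f1 origin is also present. The Tn5 aminoglycoside phosphotransferase gene gives kanamycin resistance in bacteria and, through the SV40 early promoter, G418 resistance in mammalian cells.

Expression is driven by the human CMV immediate-early enhancer and promoter, followed by a remnant of a multiple cloning site, the mammalian codon-optimized mApple coding sequence and the SV40 polyadenylation signal. The myr-palm signal is not annotated separately. A short unannotated stretch lies between the MCS fragment and mApple, which would suit an N-terminal acylation motif, but the record does not confirm its position or sequence. The small large T antigen, ble and bGH poly(A) fragments are probably backbone remnants or annotation artefacts.

The stated purpose is to serve as a monomer expression vector with plasma membrane localization. This fits use as a monomeric brightness or oligomerization reference in the multicolor fluorescence fluctuation spectroscopy of living cells described in the associated publication.
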