Addgene plasmid #182857: myr-palm-mApple
Purpose: Monomer expression vector with plasma membrane localization signal
Depositing lab: Salvatore Chiantia. Depositing organization: Universitaet Potsdam. Publication: Multicolor fluorescence fluctuation spectroscopy in living cells via spectral detection. Dunsing V, Petrich A, Chiantia S. Elife. 2021 Sep 8;10. pii: 69687. doi: 10.7554/eLife.69687. PubMed 34494547.
Backbone
  Vector backbone: pcDNA3.1+
  Vector type: Mammalian Expression
Growth in bacteria
  Bacterial resistance: Kanamycin, 50 μg/mL
  Growth temperature: 37°C
  Growth strain: DH5alpha
  Copy number: High Copy
Gene/Insert
  Gene/Insert name: myr-palm-mApple
  Species: Other
  Cloning method: Restriction Enzyme; 5′ cloning site Unknown (unknown if destroyed); 3′ cloning site Unknown (unknown if destroyed)
Terms and licenses: Academic/Nonprofit Terms; Industry Terms: Not Available to Industry
How to cite: myr-palm-mApple was a gift from Salvatore Chiantia (Addgene plasmid # 182857 ; http://n2t.net/addgene:182857 ; RRID:Addgene_182857)
